>Addgene plasmid #70198 | pBEST-p15A-Pl-tetO1-deGFP-T500 (122p) | depositor full sequence | sequence record 125456 | pBEST-p15A-Pl-tetO1-deGFP-T500 (122p) sequence 3293 bps
AATAATTTTGTTTAACTTTAAGAAGGAGATATACCATGGAGCTTTTCACTGGCGTTGTTCCCATCCTGGT
CGAGCTGGACGGCGACGTAAACGGCCACAAGTTCAGCGTGTCCGGCGAGGGCGAGGGCGATGCCACCTAC
GGCAAGCTGACCCTGAAGTTCATCTGCACCACCGGCAAGCTGCCCGTGCCCTGGCCCACCCTCGTGACCA
CCCTGACCTACGGCGTGCAGTGCTTCAGCCGCTACCCCGACCACATGAAGCAGCACGACTTCTTCAAGTC
CGCCATGCCCGAAGGCTACGTCCAGGAGCGCACCATCTTCTTCAAGGACGACGGCAACTACAAGACCCGC
GCCGAGGTGAAGTTCGAGGGCGACACCCTGGTGAACCGCATCGAGCTGAAGGGCATCGACTTCAAGGAGG
ACGGCAACATCCTGGGGCACAAGCTGGAGTACAACTACAACAGCCACAACGTCTATATCATGGCCGACAA
GCAGAAGAACGGCATCAAGGTGAACTTCAAGATCCGCCACAACATCGAGGACGGCAGCGTGCAGCTCGCC
GACCACTACCAGCAGAACACCCCCATCGGCGACGGCCCCGTGCTGCTGCCCGACAACCACTACCTGAGCA
CCCAGTCCGCCCTGAGCAAAGACCCCAACGAGAAGCGCGATCACATGGTCCTGCTGGAGTTCGTGACCGC
CGCCGGGATCTAACTCGAGCAAAGCCCGCCGAAAGGCGGGCTTTTCTGTGTCGACCGATGCCCTTGAGAG
CCTTCAACCCAGTCAGCTCCTTCCGGTGGGCGCGGGGCATGACTATCGTCGCCGCACTTATGACTGTCTT
CTTTATCATGCAACTCGTAGGACAGGTGCCGGCATGATAAGCTGTCAAACATGAGAATTACAACTTATAT
CGTATGGGGCTGACTTCAGGTGCTACATTTGAAGAGATAAATTGCACTGAAATCTAGAAATATTTTATCT
GATTAATAAGATGATCTTCTTGAGATCGTTTTGGTCTGCGCGTAATCTCTTGCTCTGAAAACGAAAAAAC
CGCCTTGCAGGGCGGTTTTTCGAAGGTTCTCTGAGCTACCAACTCTTTGAACCGAGGTAACTGGCTTGGA
GGAGCGCAGTCACCAAAACTTGTCCTTTCAGTTTAGCCTTAACCGGCGCATGACTTCAAGACTAACTCCT
CTAAATCAATTACCAGTGGCTGCTGCCAGTGGTGCTTTTGCATGTCTTTCCGGGTTGGACTCAAGACGAT
AGTTACCGGATAAGGCGCAGCGGTCGGACTGAACGGGGGGTTCGTGCATACAGTCCAGCTTGGAGCGAAC
TGCCTACCCGGAACTGAGTGTCAGGCGTGGAATGAGACAAACGCGGCCATAACAGCGGAATGACACCGGT
AAACCGAAAGGCAGGAACAGGAGAGCGCACGAGGGAGCCGCCAGGGGAAACGCCTGGTATCTTTATAGTC
CTGTCGGGTTTCGCCACCACTGATTTGAGCGTCAGATTTCGTGATGCTTGTCAGGGGGGCGGAGCCTATG
GAAAAACGGCTTTGCCGCGGCCCTCTCACTTCCCTGTTAAGTATCTTCCTGGCATCTTCCAGGAAATCTC
CGCCCCGTTCGTAAGCCATTTCCGCTCGCCGCAGTCGAACGACCGAGCGTAGCGAGTCAGTGAGCGAGGA
AGCGGAATATATCCTGTATCACATATTCTGCTGACGCACCGGTGCAGCCTTTTTTCTCCTGCCACATGAA
GCACTTCACTGACACCCTCATCAGTGCCAACATAGTAAGCCAGTATACACTCCGCTAGGGTCATGAGATT
ATCAAAAAGGATCTTCACCTAGATCCTTTTAAATTAAAAATGAAGTTTTAAATCAATCTAAAGTATATAT
GAGTAAACTTGGTCTGACAGTTACCAATGCTTAATCAGTGAGGCACCTATCTCAGCGATCTGTCTATTTC
GTTCATCCATAGTTGCCTGACTCCCCGTCGTGTAGATAACTACGATACGGGAGGGCTTACCATCTGGCCC
CAGTGCTGCAATGATACCGCGAGACCCACGCTCACCGGCTCCAGATTTATCAGCAATAAACCAGCCAGCC
GGAAGGGCCGAGCGCAGAAGTGGTCCTGCAACTTTATCCGCCTCCATCCAGTCTATTAATTGTTGCCGGG
AAGCTAGAGTAAGTAGTTCGCCAGTTAATAGTTTGCGCAACGTTGTTGCCATTGCTACAGGCATCGTGGT
GTCACGCTCGTCGTTTGGTATGGCTTCATTCAGCTCCGGTTCCCAACGATCAAGGCGAGTTACATGATCC
CCCATGTTGTGCAAAAAAGCGGTTAGCTCCTTCGGTCCTCCGATCGTTGTCAGAAGTAAGTTGGCCGCAG
TGTTATCACTCATGGTTATGGCAGCACTGCATAATTCTCTTACTGTCATGCCATCCGTAAGATGCTTTTC
TGTGACTGGTGAGTACTCAACCAAGTCATTCTGAGAATAGTGTATGCGGCGACCGAGTTGCTCTTGCCCG
GCGTCAATACGGGATAATACCGCGCCACATAGCAGAACTTTAAAAGTGCTCATCATTGGAAAACGTTCTT
CGGGGCGAAAACTCTCAAGGATCTTACCGCTGTTGAGATCCAGTTCGATGTAACCCACTCGTGCACCCAA
CTGATCTTCAGCATCTTTTACTTTCACCAGCGTTTCTGGGTGAGCAAAAACAGGAAGGCAAAATGCCGCA
AAAAAGGGAATAAGGGCGACACGGAAATGTTGAATACTCATACTCTTCCTTTTTCAATATTATTGAAGCA
TTTATCAGGGTTATTGTCTCATGAGCGGATACATATTTGAATGTATTTAGAAAAATAAACAAATAGGGGT
TCCGCGCACATTTCCCCGAAAAGTGCCACCTGACGTCTAAGAAACCATTATTATCATGACATTAACCTAT
AAAAATAGGCGTATCACGAGGCCCTTTCGTCTTCAAGAATTCTGGCGAATCCTCTGACCAGCCAGAAAAC
GACCTTTCTGTGGTGAAACCGGATGCTGCAATTCAGAGCGGCAGCAAGTGGGGGACAGCAGAAGACCTGA
CCGCCGCAGAGTGGATGTTTGACATGGTGAAGACTATCGCACCATCAGCCAGAAAACCGAATTTTGCTGG
GTGGGCTAACGATATCCGCCTGATGCGTGAACGTGACGGACGTAACCACCGCGACATGTGTGTGCTGTTC
CGCTGGGCATGCTCCCTATCAGTGATAGAGATTGACATCCCTATCAGTGATAGAGATACTGAGCACAGCT
AGC
Features (pLannotate 1.2.2; 10 found; start..end, strand, type, name):
      7..29      +  RBS            RBS: efficient ribosome binding site from bacteriophage T7 gene 10 (Olins and Rangwala, 1989)
     39..710     +  CDS            (3-F)Tyr-EGFP: (3-F)Tyr-EGFP is a basic (constitutively fluorescent) green fluorescent protein published in 2004, derived from Aequorea victoria.
    750..874     +  CDS            TcR (fragment): tetracycline efflux protein; tet; confers resistance to tetracycline
   1000..1544    +  rep_origin     p15A ori: Plasmids containing the medium-copy-number p15A origin of replication can be propagated in E. coli cells that contain a second plasmid with the ColE1 origin.
   1632..1687    +  rep_origin     RSF ori (fragment): Plasmids containing the RSF 1030 origin of replication can be propagated in E. coli cells that contain additional plasmids with compatible origins.
   1786..1807    -  misc_feature   bom (fragment): basis of mobility region from pBR322
   1911..2771    -  CDS            AmpR: β-lactamase; bla; confers resistance to ampicillin, carbenicillin, and related antibiotics
   2772..2876    -  promoter       AmpR promoter: bla
   2978..3232    +  CDS            O (fragment): VRPO_LAMBD - Protein inferred from homology: Swiss-Prot protein existence level 3. Necessary for the bidirectional replication of DNA. It interacts with the ori (origin of replication) region of the genome during the initiation of replication. From Escherichia phage lambda (Bacteriophage lambda).
   3233..3287    +  promoter       PLtetO-1 promoter (fragment): modified phage lambda PL promoter with tet operator sites (Lutz and Bujard, 1997)
