[The description below was written by a language model from this plasmid's Addgene catalogue record and pLannotate feature annotations shown in this document.]
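Description:
pBEST-p15A-Pl-tetO1-deGFP-T500 (122p) is a small (about 3.3 kb) bacterial reporter plasmid built on the pBEST backbone and deposited as a member of a promoter panel for an Escherichia coli-based cell-free transcription-translation (TX-TL) system. It is propagated in E. coli under ampicillin selection, with β-lactamase expressed from its native bla promoter. Replication relies on a p15A origin, which is compatible with ColE1-type plasmids. The annotation describes p15A as medium copy, whereas the catalogue entry lists the plasmid as high copy, so the two sources differ on this point. Short annotated fragments of an RSF origin, the pBR322 bom region, a tetracycline resistance gene and the phage lambda O gene appear to be non-functional remnants or partial homology hits rather than working parts.

The expression cassette spans the numbering origin of the circular sequence. A PLtetO-1 promoter, a phage lambda PL derivative carrying tet operator sites and therefore repressible by TetR, sits immediately upstream of a strong ribosome binding site derived from bacteriophage T7 gene 10, followed by the deGFP coding sequence. The annotation software matched this reading frame to an EGFP variant, consistent with deGFP being an EGFP-derived green fluorescent reporter. The T500 element in the name indicates a transcriptional terminator downstream of the reporter, although it is not annotated in the feature table. The depositor notes that the strong untranslated region drives heavy expression, which can select for mutations in the cassette. The construct serves as a fluorescent readout of PLtetO-1 activity, useful for comparing promoter strengths and prototyping TetR-regulated synthetic circuits.
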