Addgene plasmid #70198: pBEST-p15A-Pl-tetO1-deGFP-T500 (122p)
Purpose: Promoter panel
Depositing lab: Richard Murray. Depositing organization: California Institute of Technology. Publication: Linear DNA for rapid prototyping of synthetic biological circuits in an Escherichia coli based TX-TL cell-free system. Sun ZZ, Yeung E, Hayes CA, Noireaux V, Murray RM. ACS Synth Biol. 2014 Jun 20;3(6):387-97. doi: 10.1021/sb400131a. Epub 2013 Dec 4. PubMed 24303785.
Backbone
  Vector backbone: pBEST
Growth in bacteria
  Bacterial resistance: Ampicillin, 100 μg/mL
  Growth temperature: 37°C
  Growth strain: BL21
  Growth instructions: Strong UTR -> be careful for overexpression mutations
  Copy number: High Copy
Gene/Insert
  Gene/Insert name: deGFP
Terms and licenses: Academic/Nonprofit Terms; Industry Terms: Not Available to Industry
How to cite: pBEST-p15A-Pl-tetO1-deGFP-T500 (122p) was a gift from Richard Murray (Addgene plasmid # 70198 ; http://n2t.net/addgene:70198 ; RRID:Addgene_70198)
