>Addgene plasmid #70198 | pBEST-p15A-Pl-tetO1-deGFP-T500 (122p) | addgene partial sequence | sequence record 149186 | pBEST-F 5'-CATGGTGAAGACTATCGCAC-3'
CGATATCCGCCTGATGCGTGAACGTGACGGACGTAACCACCGCGACATGTGTGTGCTGTTCCGCTGGGCA
TGCTCCCTATCAGTGATAGAGATTGACATCCCTATCAGTGATAGAGATACTGAGCACAGCTAGCAATAAT
TTTGTTTAACTTTAAGAAGGAGATATACCATGGAGCTTTTCACTGGCGTTGTTCCCATCCTGGTCGAGCT
GGACGGCGACGTAAACGGCCACAAGTTCAGCGTGTCCGGCGAGGGCGAGGGCGATGCCACCTACGGCAAG
CTGACCCTGAAGTTCATCTGCACCACCGGCAAGCTGCCCGTGCCCTGGCCCACCCTCGTGACCACCCTGA
CCTACGGCGTGCAGTGCTTCAGCCGCTACCCCGACCACATGAAGCAGCACGACTTCTTCAAGTCCGCCAT
GCCCGAAGGCTACGTCCAGGAGCGCACCATCTTCTTCAAGGACGACGGCAACTACAAGACCCGCGCCGAG
GTGAAGTTCGAGGGCGACACCCTGGTGAACCGCATCGAGCTGAAGGGCATCGACTTCAAGGAGGACGGCA
ACATCCTGGGGCACAAGCTGGAGTACAACTACAACAGCCACAACGTCTATATCATGGCCGACAAGCAGAA
GAACGGCATCAAGGTGAACTTCAAGATCCGCCACAACATCGAGGACGGCAGCGTGCAGCTCGCCGACCAC
TACCAGCAGAACACCCCCATCGGCGACGGCCCCGTGCTGCTGCCCGACAACCACTACCTGAGCACCCAGT
CCGCCCTGAGCAAAGACCCCAACGAGAAGCGCGATCACATGGTCCTGCTGGAGTTCGTGACCGCCGCCG
