>Addgene plasmid #70198 | pBEST-p15A-Pl-tetO1-deGFP-T500 (122p) | addgene partial sequence | sequence record 149188 | pBEST-R 5'-TCTCATGTTTGACAGCTTATC-3'
AGTCATAAGTGCGGCGACGATAGTCATGCCCCGCGCCCACCGGAAGGAGCTGACTGGGTTGAAGGCTCTC
AAGGGCATCGGTCGACACAGAAAAGCCCGCCTTTCGGCGGGCTTTGCTCGAGTTAGATCCCGGCGGCGGT
CACGAACTCCAGCAGGACCATGTGATCGCGCTTCTCGTTGGGGTCTTTGCTCAGGGCGGACTGGGTGCTC
AGGTAGTGGTTGTCGGGCAGCAGCACGGGGCCGTCGCCGATGGGGGTGTTCTGCTGGTAGTGGTCGGCGA
GCTGCACGCTGCCGTCCTCGATGTTGTGGCGGATCTTGAAGTTCACCTTGATGCCGTTCTTCTGCTTGTC
GGCCATGATATAGACGTTGTGGCTGTTGTAGTTGTACTCCAGCTTGTGCCCCAGGATGTTGCCGTCCTCC
TTGAAGTCGATGCCCTTCAGCTCGATGCGGTTCACCAGGGTGTCGCCCTCGAACTTCACCTCGGCGCGGG
TCTTGTAGTTGCCGTCGTCCTTGAAGAAGATGGTGCGCTCCTGGACGTAGCCTTCGGGCATGGCGGACTT
GAAGAAGTCGTGCTGCTTCATGTGGTCGGGGTAGCGGCTGAAGCACTGCACGCCGTAGGTCAGGGTGGTC
ACGAGGGTGGGCCAGGGCACGGGCAGCTTGCCGGTGGTGCAGATGAACTTCAGGGTCAGCTTGCCGTAGG
TGGCATCGCCCTCGCCCTCGCCGGACACGCTGAACTTGTGGCCGTTTACGTCGCCGTCCAGCTCGACCAG
GATGGGAACAACGCCAGTGAAAAGCTCCATGGTATATCTCCTTCTTAAAGTTAAACAAAATTATTGCTAG
CTGTGCTCAGTATCTCTATCACTGATAG
